>Addgene plasmid #225635 | pEMS2383 | addgene full sequence | sequence record 445483 | Addgene NGS Result
CCTTAATTAGGCTGCGCGCTCGCTCGCTCACTGAGGCCGCCCGGGCAAAGCCCGGGCGTCGGGCGACCTT
TGGTCGCCCGGCCTCAGTGAGCGAGCGAGCGCGCAGAGAGGGAGTGGCCAACTCCATCACTAGGGGTTCC
TTGTAGTTAATGATTAACCCGCCATGCTACTTATCTACGTAGCCATGCTCTAGGAAGATCGGAATTCCCT
AGGCCGGCCGAAAAATACCTAGTCTTGAACTTTGGAGTTCCAAATTCCACATGATCGACTTCCTCAAGGC
TTTTCACTTGACGAACAAATTGCATGCCAAGAAATCGTCAAAATTCTATCAAGCTTAATTATGCAATTTC
TGTCTATAAATGACATACCTCCTGTACCCTATGACACCCACCTATGCACTAATAAGATGTGACAGCTGCA
TCACCAACAAAGCCTCCCCCGCCTGCCATTCTCTTCGGAGGTGAGCACCTCCTGCTCGGGAGGAACTGAC
AGAGACAGGAGGAGGTGGGGACACAGTTCCCCTACTCTGACAGGAGGCAAGGTGGGAATAATTGGTACTG
ATAGATCTAAGTTTATGGGAGGTGGGAGGAAGTTCATAGAGTTCCTACCTGACAACCTAGATTCATCTGA
AGGAGGAGTGCCAGTTAAGAGACTGTTACAAGAAGTATCGAGAACCTGAGTTGATGACATTGGGAACAAA
GCTGTCCCAACCTCCCCCTTCTCCGGGGTTTCTTTTTTGACCTGATCCCTCAGTGATCTTTGACGCTGGG
CTTTGCTGCCCGGCAGGTGTCACTCATCCTTCACCCCTCCCCTCCCAGCTCACCCTCTTCGCCGCCTGGT
CTCAGGGTCTTCTTCACTCCTTTCTACCTCTCCTTGTCTCTCTCCCATCCCATTCCTGGAAGTTCTGGAC
TGGAGGTGGTTGCTCTGGCTTCTCCTCCCTCCTAGGACCCTCAGATAGTGTTGGGGGCAGGGGGAGTGCG
GCGGGGAGGGCACAGGATGGGCTGGCGAGGAGAGTGAGTGCTGGGCTCGCACCGGGAGCCGGGAGCCTGA
CGTCACCACGCCCTGCCTGTCAATCTGCAGCGCGCGCCGCTCGCAGCCGCCTTTTCTGCCACCAACTGTA
TCTCTCACTCGCGGAGCCGGCACAGCGACAGGCGCCCCGCGCTTGCCTCCTCCCCGGCCCGGCCGCCTCC
TGCAGGCAGCTGCTCTGTTTGCGCGGGGAGCTCAGCCCGGCGCCCCGCCTCGGCGCCCATGACCAGCGAC
TTCCAGAAGTCCTGACGCCCCAGGTGAGTGGCCGAGTTCCCAGGGAACTTTGAGGATGTGGGGAGAGGAG
GGGAGAAAGATATCCAGGGGACAGGTCTTTCCAGAAGAGGAGAAATGGAGCCAACCTTGACTCCCACCCT
CTGCTGCCCCCATACACACACCCTAGTCTCTCCTCCCAGACCCCCTTCGCAGGGGTCTCTGGGCTCCAGG
ACTCTCCAGGCTTCGCAATGCCAGAAACTTCGCTTTCAGCACCGCGGACAGCGTCTCTGCTGCCCAGCCC
CATGGGGATGTCCTGGTCGCGCCGCCACAACCCAGGCGGGAGGCGCGCCGAAGTTGGTCGTGAGGCACTG
GGCAGGTAAGTATCAAGGTTACAAGACAGGTTTAAGGAGACCAATAGAAACTGGGCTTGTCGAGACAGAG
AAGACTCTTGCGTTTCTGATAGGCACCTATTGGTCTTACTGACATCCACTTTGCCTTTCTCTCCACAGGT
GTCCACTCCCAGGCGGCCGCCACCATGGTGAGCAAGGGCGAGGAGCTGTTCACCGGGGTGGTGCCCATCC
TGGTCGAGCTGGACGGCGACGTAAACGGCCACAAGTTCAGCGTGTCCGGCGAGGGCGAGGGCGATGCCAC
CTACGGCAAGCTGACCCTGAAGTTCATCTGCACCACCGGCAAGCTGCCCGTGCCCTGGCCCACCCTCGTG
ACCACCTTCACCTACGGCGTGCAGTGCTTCGCCCGCTACCCCGACCACATGAAGCAGCACGACTTCTTCA
AGTCCGCCATGCCCGAAGGCTACGTCCAGGAGCGCACCATCTTCTTCAAGGACGACGGCAACTACAAGAC
CCGCGCCGAGGTGAAGTTCGAGGGCGACACCCTGGTGAACCGCATCGAGCTGAAGGGCATCGACTTCAAG
GAGGACGGCAACATCCTGGGGCACAAGCTGGAGTACAACTACAACAGCCACAAGGTCTATATCACCGCCG
ACAAGCAGAAGAACGGCATCAAGGTGAACTTCAAGACCCGCCACAACATCGAGGACGGCAGCGTGCAGCT
CGCCGACCACTACCAGCAGAACACCCCCATCGGCGACGGCCCCGTGCTGCTGCCCGACAACCACTACCTG
AGCACCCAGTCCGCCCTGAGCAAAGACCCCAACGAGAAGCGCGATCACATGGTCCTGCTGGAGTTCGTGA
CCGCCGCCGGGATCACTCTCGGCATGGACGAGCTGTACAAGTAAGCGGCCGCGATCGCTCAACCTCTGGA
TTACAAAATTTGTGAAAGATTGACTGGTATTCTTAACTATGTTGCTCCTTTTACGCTATGTGGATACGCT
GCTTTAATGCCTTTGTATCATGCTATTGCTTCCCGTATGGCTTTCATTTTCTCCTCCTTGTATAAATCCT
GGTTGCTGTCTCTTTATGAGGAGTTGTGGCCCGTTGTCAGGCAACGTGGCGTGGTGTGCACTGTGTTTGC
TGACGCAACCCCCACTGGTTGGGGCATTGCCACCACCTGTCAGCTCCTTTCCGGGACTTTCGCTTTCCCC
CTCCCTATTGCCACGGCGGAACTCATCGCCGCCTGCCTTGCCCGCTGCTGGACAGGGGCTCGGCTGTTGG
GCACTGACAATTCCGTGGTGTTGTCGGGGAAATCATCGTCCTTTCCTTGGCTGCTCGCCTGTGTTGCCAC
CTGGATTCTGCGCGGGACGTCCTTCTGCTACGTCCCTTCGGCCCTCAATCCAGCGGACCTTCCTTCCCGC
GGCCTGCTGCCGGCTCTGCGGCCTCTTCCGCGTCTTCGCCTTCGCCCTCAGACGAGTCGGATCTCCCTTT
GGGCCGCCTCCCCGCGATCGCAGACATGATAAGATACATTGATGAGTTTGGACAAACCACAACTAGAATG
CAGTGAAAAAAATGCTTTATTTGTGAAATTTGTGATGCTATTGCTTTATTTGTAACCATTATAAGCTGCA
ATAAACAAGTTAACAACAACAATTGCATTCATTTTATGTTTCAGGTTCAGGGGGAGATGTGGGAGGTTTT
TTAAAGCAAGTAAAACCTCTACAAATGTGGTAGTCGAAATTCCCGATAAGGATCTTCGTCGACGAATTCC
CGATAAGGATCTTCCTAGAGCATGGCTACGTAGATAAGTAGCATGGCGGGTTAATCATTAACTACAAGGA
ACCCCTAGTGATGGAGTTGGCCACTCCCTCTCTGCGCGCTCGCTCGCTCACTGAGGCCGGGCGACCAAAG
GTCGCCCGACGCCCGGGCTTTGCCCGGGCGGCCTCAGTGAGCGAGCGAGCGCGCAGCCTTAATTAACCTA
ATTCACTGGCCGTCGTTTTACAACGTCGTGACTGGGAAAACCCTGGCGTTACCCAACTTAATCGCCTTGC
AGCACATCCCCCTTTCGCCAGCTGGCGTAATAGCGAAGAGGCCCGCACCGATCGCCCTTCCCAACAGTTG
CGCAGCCTGAATGGCGAATGGG
[124 nt withheld, positions 3733-3856]
C
[91 nt withheld, positions 3858-3948]
A
[49 nt withheld, positions 3950-3998]
CCTTTGACGTTGGAGTCCACGTTCTTT
[37 nt withheld, positions 4026-4062]
ACCCTATCTCGGTCTATTCTTTTGATTTATAAGGGATTTTGCCGATTTCGGCCTATTGGTTAAAAAATGA
GCTGATTTAACAAAAATTTAACGCGAATTTTAACAAAATATTAACGCTTACAATTTAGGTGGCACTTTTC
GGGGAAATGTGCGCGGAACCCCTATTTGTTTATTTTTCTAAATACATTCAAATATGTATCCGCTCATGAG
ACAATAACCCTGATAAATGCTTCAATAATATTGAAAAAGGAAGAGTATGAGTATTCAACATTTCCGTGTC
GCCCTTATTCCCTTTTTTGCGGCATTTTGCCTTCCTGTTTTTGCTCACCCAGAAACGCTGGTGAAAGTAA
AAGATGCTGAAGATCAGTTGGGTGCACGAGTGGGTTACATCGAACTGGATCTCAACAGCGGTAAGATCCT
TGAGAGTTTTCGCCCCGAAGAACGTTTTCCAATGATGAGCACTTTTAAAGTTCTGCTATGTGGCGCGGTA
TTATCCCGTATTGACGCCGGGCAAGAGCAACTCGGTCGCCGCATACACTATTCTCAGAATGACTTGGTTG
AGTACTCACCAGTCACAGAAAAGCATCTTACGGATGGCATGACAGTAAGAGAATTATGCAGTGCTGCCAT
AACCATGAGTGATAACACTGCGGCCAACTTACTTCTGACAACGATCGGAGGACCGAAGGAGCTAACCGCT
TTTTTGCACAACATGGGGGATCATGTAACTCGCCTTGATCGTTGGGAACCGGAGCTGAATGAAGCCATAC
CAAACGACGAGCGTGACACCACGATGCCTGTAGCAATGGCAACAACGTTGCGCAAACTATTAACTGGCGA
ACTACTTACTCTAGCTTCCCGGCAACAATTAATAGACTGGATGGAGGCGGATAAAGTTGCAGGACCACTT
CTGCGCTCGGCCCTTCCGGCTGGCTGGTTTATTGCTGATAAATCTGGAGCCGGTGAGCGTGGGTCTCGCG
GTATCATTGCAGCACTGGGGCCAGATGGTAAGCCCTCCCGTATCGTAGTTATCTACACGACGGGGAGTCA
GGCAACTATGGATGAACGAAATAGACAGATCGCTGAGATAGGTGCCTCACTGATTAAGCATTGGTAACTG
TCAGACCAAGTTTACTCATATATACTTTAGATTGATTTAAAACTTCATTTTTAATTTAAAAGGATCTAGG
TGAAGATCCTTTTTGATAATCTCATGACCAAAATCCCTTAACGTGAGTTTTCGTTCCACTGAGCGTCAGA
CCCCGTAGAAAAGATCAAAGGATCTTCTTGAGATCCTTTTTTTCTGCGCGTAATCTGCTGCTTGCAAACA
AAAAAACCACCGCTACCAGCGGTGGTTTGTTTGCCGGATCAAGAGCTACCAACTCTTTTTCCGAAGGTAA
CTGGCTTCAGCAGAGCGCAGATACCAAATACTGTTCTTCTAGTGTAGCCGTAGTTAGGCCACCACTTCAA
GAACTCTGTAGCACCGCCTACATACCTCGCTCTGCTAATCCTGTTACCAGTGGCTGCTGCCAGTGGCGAT
AAGTCGTGTCTTACCGGGTTGGACTCAAGACGATAGTTACCGGATAAGGCGCAGCGGTCGGGCTGAACGG
GGGGTTCGTGCACACAGCCCAGCTTGGAGCGAACGACCTACACCGAACTGAGATACCTACAGCGTGAGCT
ATGAGAAAGCGCCACGCTTCCCGAAGGGAGAAAGGCGGACAGGTATCCGGTAAGCGGCAGGGTCGGAACA
GGAGAGCGCACGAGGGAGCTTCCAGGGGGAAACGCCTGGTATCTTTATAGTCCTGTCGGGTTTCGCCACC
TCTGACTTGAGCGTCGATTTTTGTGATGCTCGTCAGGGGGGCGGAGCCTATGGAAAAACGCCAGCAACGC
GGCCTTTTTACGGTTCCTGGCCTTTTGCTGGCCTTTTGCTCACATGTTCTTTCCTGCGTTATCCCCTGAT
TCTGTGGATAACCGTATTACCGCCTTTGAGTGAGCTGATACCGCTCGCCGCAGCCGAACGACCGAGCGCA
GCGAGTCAGTGAGCGAGGAAGCGGAAGAGCGCCCAATACGCAAACCGCCTCTCCCCGCGCGTTGGCCGAT
TCATTAATGCAGCTGGCACGACAGGTTTCCCGACTGGAAAGCGGGCAGTGAGCGCAACGCAATTAATGTG
AGTTAGCTCACTCATTAGGCACCCCAGGCTTTACACTTTATGCTTCCGGCTCGTATGTTGTGTGGAATTG
TGAGCGGATAACAATTTCACACAGGAAACAGCTATGACCATGATTACGCCAGATTTAATTAAGG
Features (pLannotate 1.2.2; 17 found; start..end, strand, type, name):
     11..141     -  repeat_region  AAV2 ITR (fragment): inverted terminal repeat of adeno-associated virus serotype 2 inverted
   1505..1521    +  promoter       hSyn promoter (fragment): human synapsin I promoter; confers neuron-specific expression (Kügler et al., 2003)
   1616..1748    +  intron         chimeric intron: chimera between introns from human β-globin and immunoglobulin heavy chain genes
   1775..2494    +  CDS            EmGFP: Emerald GFP mammalian codon-optimized
   2509..3095    +  misc_feature   WPRE: woodchuck hepatitis virus posttranscriptional regulatory element
   3110..3231    -  polyA_signal   SV40 poly(A) signal: SV40 polyadenylation signal
   3254..3322    -  CDS            large T antigen (fragment): large T antigen from SV40 (simian virus 40)
   3427..3557    +  repeat_region  AAV2 ITR (fragment): inverted terminal repeat of adeno-associated virus serotype 2 inverted
   3571..3728    +  CDS            lacZα (fragment): LacZα fragment of β-galactosidase; lacZ fragment
   3733..4161    +  rep_origin     f1 ori (sequence partly withheld): f1 bacteriophage origin of replication; arrow indicates direction of (+) strand synthesis
   4214..4318    +  promoter       AmpR promoter: bla
   4319..5179    +  CDS            AmpR: β-lactamase; bla; confers resistance to ampicillin, carbenicillin, and related antibiotics
   5350..5938    +  rep_origin     ori: high-copy-number ColE1/pMB1/pBR322/pUC origin of replication
   6121..6213    +  CDS            lacI (fragment): lac repressor; lacI; The lac repressor binds to the lac operator to inhibit transcription in E. coli. This inhibition can be relieved by adding lactose or isopropyl-β-D-thiogalactopyranoside (IPTG).
   6226..6247    +  protein_bind   CAP binding site: CAP binding activates transcription in the presence of cAMP. E. coli catabolite activator protein
   6262..6292    +  promoter       lac promoter: promoter for the E. coli lac operon
   6300..6316    +  protein_bind   lac operator: The lac repressor binds to the lac operator to inhibit transcription in E. coli. This inhibition can be relieved by adding lactose or isopropyl-β-D-thiogalactopyranoside (IPTG). lac repressor encoded by lacI
