[The description below was written by a language model from this plasmid's Addgene catalogue record and pLannotate feature annotations shown in this document.]
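Description:
pEMS2383 is an adeno-associated virus (AAV) transfer plasmid built on the pEMS2131 backbone, in which a human-derived MiniPromoter, Ple385, drives an Emerald GFP reporter. Ple385 is a 1,362 bp compact regulatory sequence designed from the human GPR6 gene and was cloned between FseI and AscI sites that remain intact. It is not annotated by name in the feature table, but it corresponds to the otherwise unannotated stretch between the left ITR and the intron. The 17 nt "hSyn promoter" hit in that region is too short to represent a functional synapsin promoter and is probably an incidental match.

Downstream of the MiniPromoter lie a chimeric β-globin/immunoglobulin intron, which promotes efficient processing of the transcript, the mammalian codon-optimised EmGFP coding sequence, a WPRE that enhances transcript stability and expression, and an SV40 polyadenylation signal (with a small adjoining remnant of large T antigen sequence). The whole cassette is flanked by AAV2 inverted terminal repeats, so it can be packaged into recombinant AAV particles when rep, cap and helper functions are supplied in trans.

The bacterial portion carries AmpR with its bla promoter for ampicillin selection, a ColE1/pUC-type origin, an f1 origin, and leftover lacZα, lacI and lac promoter/operator fragments from the parental cloning vector. The catalogue lists it as low copy, and a recombination-deficient host strain is specified, consistent with the instability of ITRs.

The associated publication concerns MiniPromoters for selective expression in medium spiny neurons in mice and non-human primates. This suggests the construct serves as a fluorescent reporter for evaluating the cell-type specificity of the GPR6 MiniPromoter after AAV delivery to the brain.
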