Addgene plasmid #225635: pEMS2383
Purpose: AAV plasmid with Ple385 (GPR6 MiniPromoter) driving expression of EmGFP. Contains WPRE.
Depositing lab: Elizabeth Simpson. Depositing organization: University of British Columbia. Publication: New MiniPromoter Ple389 (ADORA2A) drives selective expression in medium spiny neurons in mice and non-human primates. de Moura Gomes A, L Petkau T, J Korecki A, Fornes O, Galvan A, Lu G, M Hill A, Ling Lam S, Yao A, A Farkas R, W Wasserman W, Smith Y, M Simpson E, R Leavitt B. Sci Rep. 2024 Nov 15;14(1):28194. doi: 10.1038/s41598-024-79004-y. PubMed 39548191.
Backbone
  Vector backbone: pEMS2131
  Backbone manufacturer: Elizabeth Simpson (Addgene plasmid # 111895)
  Backbone size w/o insert (bp): 4999
  Vector type: AAV
Growth in bacteria
  Bacterial resistance: Ampicillin, 100 μg/mL
  Growth temperature: 37°C
  Growth strain: NEB Stable
  Growth instructions: We also recommend using “SURE” cells from Agilent, that the colonies are freshly picked, and that you limit the time to grow the culture. We typically transform the plasmid in the afternoon and take out the plate from the 37 degree incubator in the morning, we then pick the colonies and grow in LB for ~ 20 hrs
  Copy number: Low Copy
Gene/Insert
  Gene/Insert name: Ple385 (alt name: GPR6 MiniPromoter)
  Species: H. sapiens (human)
  Insert size (bp): 1362
  Entrez Gene: GPR6
  Cloning method: Restriction Enzyme; 5′ cloning site FseI (not destroyed); 3′ cloning site AscI (not destroyed)
  Sequencing primers: 5′ oEMS6098 (GCCATGCTCTAGGAAGATCG); 3′ oEMS6163 (GGTTCTTGATCCCTTCTGAC)
Terms and licenses: Academic/Nonprofit Terms; Industry Terms: Not Available to Industry
How to cite: pEMS2383 was a gift from Elizabeth Simpson (Addgene plasmid # 225635 ; http://n2t.net/addgene:225635 ; RRID:Addgene_225635)
